Addgene plasmid #146471: pAc5.1B-lambdaN-HA-DmHPat_685-968_H
Purpose: Insect Expression of DmHPat_685-968
Depositing lab: Elisa Izaurralde. Depositing organization: Max Planck Institute for Developmental Biology. Publication: HPat provides a link between deadenylation and decapping in metazoa. Haas G, Braun JE, Igreja C, Tritschler F, Nishihara T, Izaurralde E. J Cell Biol. 2010 Apr 19. 189(2):289-302. 10.1083/jcb.200910141 PubMed 20404111.
Backbone
  Vector backbone: Unknown
  Vector type: Insect Expression
Growth in bacteria
  Bacterial resistance: Ampicillin, 100 μg/mL
  Growth temperature: 37°C
  Growth strain: DH5alpha
  Copy number: Low Copy
Gene/Insert
  Gene/Insert name: DmHPat_685-968
  Species: D. melanogaster (fly)
  Entrez Gene: Patr-1 (a.k.a. anon-WO0118547.282, BcDNA:LD27979, CG5208, Dmel\CG5208, HPat, LD27979)
  Cloning method: Unknown
Terms and licenses: Academic/Nonprofit Terms; Industry Terms: Not Available to Industry
Depositor comments: sequence given by NCBI: NM_142335.2 Plasmids from this collection were made available to the research community and donated after the lab closed. Please note that the sequence provided by the depositing laboratory may be theoretical/predicted or based on Sanger sequencing results. There may be discrepancies between sequencing results obtained by Addgene and the depositor sequence. If an Addgene verified sequence is not available, please contact before placing your order to request that our lab fully sequence the plasmid.
How to cite: pAc5.1B-lambdaN-HA-DmHPat_685-968_H was a gift from Elisa Izaurralde (Addgene plasmid # 146471 ; http://n2t.net/addgene:146471 ; RRID:Addgene_146471)
