[The description below was written by a language model from this plasmid's Addgene catalogue record and pLannotate feature annotations shown in this document.]
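Description:
pAc5.1B-lambdaN-HA-DmHPat_685-968_H is a 6.3 kb insect expression plasmid for producing a C-terminal fragment (residues 685–968) of Drosophila melanogaster HPat (Patr-1, CG5208) in fly cells. The catalogue lists the backbone as unknown, but the name and annotated features point to a pAc5.1-type vector. The Drosophila actin 5C (Ac5) promoter provides strong constitutive transcription in insect cell lines, and an SV40 polyadenylation signal lies downstream of the cassette. In bacteria the plasmid is maintained through a ColE1/pUC-type origin and selected with ampicillin via the bla gene and its own promoter. The record describes it as low copy, although the origin is annotated as a high-copy type. Short fragments of a tetracycline resistance gene and SV40 large T antigen are also annotated; these look like nonfunctional backbone remnants. No marker for selection in insect cells is annotated.

Directly after the promoter, the open reading frame begins with a fragment of the bacteriophage lambda N protein, followed by an HA epitope (annotated as a partial 3xHA match) and then the HPat fragment, which occupies the unannotated interval before a vector-derived V5 tag. The record does not state whether the V5 tag is translated in frame or preceded by a stop codon. The lambda N peptide binds boxB RNA hairpins, so fusions of this kind are commonly used in tethering assays, where the protein is recruited to a boxB-containing reporter mRNA to test its effect on the transcript. The HA tag allows detection or immunoprecipitation. The associated publication concerns HPat as a link between deadenylation and decapping, which suggests the construct was used to map the activities of this region of the protein.
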