Features (pLannotate 1.2.2; 10 found; start..end, strand, type, name):
     56..2568    +  promoter       Ac5 promoter: Drosophila melanogaster actin 5C promoter
   2588..2653    +  CDS            N (fragment): REGN_LAMBD - Experimental evidence at protein level: Swiss-Prot protein existence level 1. Plays a role as a transcriptional antitermination factor that allows the virus to initiate its lytic phase. Activates expression of the delayed viral early genes by modifying host RNA polymerase (RNAP) into a form that is resistant to termination signals. This antitermination function requires the host NusA protein which serves to stabilize the interaction between antitermination protein N and host RNA polymerase. From Escherichia phage lambda (Bacteriophage lambda).
   2678..2704    +  CDS            3xHA (fragment): three tandem HA epitope tags
   3616..3657    +  CDS            V5 tag: epitope tag from simian virus 5
   3757..3891    -  polyA_signal   SV40 poly(A) signal: SV40 polyadenylation signal
   3914..3998    -  CDS            large T antigen (fragment): large T antigen from SV40 (simian virus 40)
   3999..4469    +  CDS            TcR (fragment): tetracycline efflux protein; tet; confers resistance to tetracycline
   4513..5101    -  rep_origin     ori: high-copy-number ColE1/pMB1/pBR322/pUC origin of replication
   5272..6132    -  CDS            AmpR: β-lactamase; bla; confers resistance to ampicillin, carbenicillin, and related antibiotics
   6133..6237    -  promoter       AmpR promoter: bla
>Addgene plasmid #146471 | pAc5.1B-lambdaN-HA-DmHPat_685-968_H | depositor full sequence | sequence record 288916 | Full Sequence
CTTCAAGGAATTAATTCTATATTCTAAAAACACAAATGATACTTCTAAAAAAAATCATGAATGGCATCAA
CTCTGAATCAAATCTTTGCAGATGCACCTACTTCTCATTTCCACTGTCACATCATTTTTCCAGATCTCGC
TGCCTGTTATGTGGCCCACAAACCAAGACACGTTTTATGGCCATTAAAGCTGGCTGATCGTCGCCAAACA
CCAAATACATATCAATATGTACATTCGAGAAAGAAGCGATCAAAGAAGCGTCTTCGGGCGAGTAGGAGAA
TGCGGAGGAGAAGGAGAACGAGCTGATCTAGTATCTCTCCACAATCCAATGCCAACTGACCAACTGGCCA
TATTCGGAGCAATTTGAAGCCAATTTCCATCGCCTGGCGATCGCTCCATTCTTGGCTATATGTTTTTCAC
CGTTCCCGGGGCCATTTTCAAAGACTCGTCGGTAAGATAAGATTGTGTCACTCGCTGTCTCTCTTCATTT
GTCGAAGAATGCTGAGGAATTTCGCGATGACGTCGGCGAGTATTTTGAAGAATGAGAATAATTTGTATTT
ATACGAAAATCAGTTAGTGGAATTTTCTACAAAAACATGTTATCTATAGATAATTTTGTTGCAAAATATG
TTGACTATGACAAAGATTGTATGTATATACCTTTAATGTATTCTCATTTTCTTATGTATTTATAATGGCA
ATGATGATACTGATGATATTTTAAGATGATGCCAGACCACAGGCTGATTTCTGCGTCTTTTGCCGAACGC
AGTGCATGTGCGGTTGTTGTTTTTTGGAATAGTTTCAATTTTCGGACTGTCCGCTTTGATTTCAGTTTCT
TGGCTTATTCAAAAAGCAAAGTAAAGCCAAAAAAGCGAGATGGCAATACCAAATGCGGCAAAACGGTAGT
GGAAGGAAAGGGGTGCGGGGCAGCGGAAGGAAGGGTGGGGCGGGGCGTGGCGGGGTCTGTGGCTGGGCGC
GACGTCACCGACGTTGGAGCCACTCCTTTGACCATGTGTGCGTGTGTGTATTATTCGTGTCTCGCCACTC
GCCGGTTGTTTTTTTCTTTTTATCTCGCTCTCTCTAGCGCCATCTCGTACGCATGCTCAACGCACCGCAT
GTTGCCGTGTCCTTTATGCGTCATTTTGGCTCGAAATAGGCAATTATTTAAACAAAGATTAGTCAACGAA
AACGCTAAAATAAATAAGTCTACAATATGGTTACTTATTGCCATGTGTGTGCAGCCAACGATAGCAACAA
AAGCAACAACACAGTGGCTTTCCCTCTTTCACTTTTTGTTTGCAAGCGCGTGCGAGCAAGACGGCACGAC
CGGCAAACGCAATTACGCTGACAAAGAGCAGACGAAGTTTTGGCCGAAAAACATCAAGGCGCCTGATACG
AATGCATTTGCAATAACAATTGCGATATTTAATATTGTTTATGAAGCTGTTTGACTTCAAAACACACAAA
AAAAAAAATAAAACAAATTATTTGAAAGAGAATTAGGAATCGGACAGCTTATCGTTACGGGCTAACAGCA
CACCGAGACGAAATAGCTTACCTGACGTCACAGCCTCTGGAAGAACTGCCGCCAAGCAGAGAGAGAGAGA
AAAAGAGGGAGAGCAGCTTAGACCGCATGTGCTTGTGTGTGAGGCGTCTCTCTCTTCGTCTCCTGTTTGC
GCAAACGCATAGACTGCACTGAGAAAATCGATTACCTATTTTTTATGAATGAATATTTGCACTATTACTA
TTCAAAACTATTAAGATAGCAATCACATTCAATAGCCAAATACTATACCACCTGAGCGATGCAACGAAAT
GATCAATTTGAGCAAAAATGCTGCATATTTAGGACGGCATCATTATAGAAATGCTTCTTGCTGTGTACTT
TTCTCTCGTCTGGCAGCTGTTTCGCCGTTATTGTTAAAACCGGCTTAAGTTAGGTGTGTTTTCTACGACT
AGTGATGCCCCTACTAGAAGATGTGTGTTGCACAAATGTCCCTGAATAACCAATTTGAAGTGCAGATAGC
AGTAAACGTAAGCTAATATGAATATTATTTAACTGTAATGTTTTAATATCGCTGGACATTACTAATAAAC
CCACTATAAACACATGTACATATGTATGTTTTGGCATACAATGAGTAGTTGGGGAAAAAATGTGTAAAAG
CACCGTGACCATCACAGCATAAAGATAACCAGCTGAAGTATCGAATATGAGTAACCCCCAAATTGAATCA
CATGCCGCAACTGATAGGACCCATGGAAGTACACTCTTCATGGCGATATACAAGACACACACAAGCACGA
ACACCCAGTTGCGGAGGAAATTCTCCGTAAATGAAAACCCAATCGGCGAACAATTCATACCCATATATGG
TAAAAGTTTTGAACGCGACTTGAGAGCGGAGAGCATTGCGGCTGATAAGGTTTTAGCGCTAAGCGGGCTT
TATAAAACGGGCTGCGGGACCAGTTTTCATATCACTACCGTTTGAGTTCTTGTGCTGTGTGGATACTCCT
CCCGACACAAAGCCGCTCCATCAGCCAGCAGTCGTCTAATCCAGAGACCCCGGATCGGGGTACCAACATG
GACGCACAAACACGACGACGTGAGCGTCGCGCTGAGAAACAAGCTCAATGGAAAGCTGCAAACGGTGGAT
CTCCTCCACATATGGCTTACCCATACGATGTTCCAGATTACGCTCCTCCAAGCTTGAATTCTATGCGGAA
GTCGCGACACATTTTGCTTCTGATTGAAACACTGTATCGCTATCTGCTGAAGTTGGAGGATTTGGAAAGC
CCAGAAGTGATGGCCACCATTGAGCTGAAAAAGAAAAAGGAAGCCGAACGGATCGCAGCCCTTGAGCAGC
TGGAAATGGCCAATAAAACGCCCGAAGAACGTGCTGCTGAAGCCGCCAATCCGCAAACCATGAATCCGCA
ACTAAAGAACAAGTTCAACTATGAGGTAGAGACGAAAGCTGCGTTGGTCAATAAATTAAAGGCAGGTCTG
GCCTTCGACAAGGTTATCGCCATGATGAATGTGCGCAAGGGAAAGATACTTATTAGACGCATAATGCCCT
TTATTGCGGATCAAAGCATTCGCTGGGTCGTGTGGAGCGGCGTCTTCTGTTCCCTACAAACAGTGGTGAA
AAAGGACAAGGACGACGTTGAAGGCGTCTTGTACGCTCTTTACCCAGAGTTTAAAAAACACGTTAACAAA
GCTACTTTCGAACTCCTAGTGAGCATTTCATCTGCTATTACGCTGAATGACAAGAAACTTGCTGGAATTT
TTTGCAGTCGCTTTGGAATCCTTTCGCTGGTTGCCCTGATACTTCGCGCCGAGGAAATCTACGTCTCGCG
AACTGACGCAACTCTTAGCGAGGAGAACAGGCAAAAGTGGCGAGAATTTCTGGCACAGGTTGCATCCTGC
CTCAATCGCACTATTCAAAACCAGACCATCTCGGCAGCCATTGAGTCGGATGCAATTCAGCCACTTATGG
ACCACTTTGAACGGTTTAAAGATCTTAAACTGGATGCACTCTTAGCATTAATAACTGAAGCCAGGCATCA
AATTGATTAGGCGGCCGCTCGAGTCTAGAGGGCCCGCGGTTCGAAGGTAAGCCTATCCCTAACCCTCTCC
TCGGTCTCGATTCTACGCGTACCGGTCATCATCACCATCACCATTGAGTTTAAACCCGCTGATCAGCCTC
GACTGTGCCTTCTAAGGCCTGAGCTCGCTGATCAGCCTCGATCGAGGATCCAGACATGATAAGATACATT
GATGAGTTTGGACAAACCACAACTAGAATGCAGTGAAAAAAATGCTTTATTTGTGAAATTTGTGATGCTA
TTGCTTTATTTGTAACCATTATAAGCTGCAATAAACAAGTTAACAACAACAATTGCATTCATTTTATGTT
TCAGGTTCAGGGGGAGGTGTGGGAGGTTTTTTAAAGCAAGTAAAACCTCTACAAATGTGGTATGGCTGAT
TATGATCAGTCGACCGATGCCCTTGAGAGCCTTCAACCCAGTCAGCTCCTTCCGGTGGGCGCGGGGCATG
ACTATCGTCGCCGCACTTATGACTGTCTTCTTTATCATGCAACTCGTAGGACAGGTGCCGGCAGCGCTCT
GGGTCATTTTCGGCGAGGACCGCTTTCGCTGGAGCGCGACGATGATCGGCCTGTCGCTTGCGGTATTCGG
AATCTTGCACGCCCTCGCTCAAGCCTTCGTCACTGGTCCCGCCACCAAACGTTTCGGCGAGAAGCAGGCC
ATTATCGCCGGCATGGCGGCCGACGCGCTGGGCTACGTCTTGCTGGCGTTCGCGACGCGAGGCTGGATGG
CCTTCCCCATTATGATTCTTCTCGCTTCCGGCGGCATCGGGATGCCCGCGTTGCAGGCCATGCTGTCCAG
GCAGGTAGATGACGACCATCAGGGACAGCTTCAAGGATCGCTCGCGGCTCTTACCAGCCAGCAAAAGGCC
AGGAACCGTAAAAAGGCCGCGTTGCTGGCGTTTTTCCATAGGCTCCGCCCCCCTGACGAGCATCACAAAA
ATCGACGCTCAAGTCAGAGGTGGCGAAACCCGACAGGACTATAAAGATACCAGGCGTTTCCCCCTGGAAG
CTCCCTCGTGCGCTCTCCTGTTCCGACCCTGCCGCTTACCGGATACCTGTCCGCCTTTCTCCCTTCGGGA
AGCGTGGCGCTTTCTCAATGCTCACGCTGTAGGTATCTCAGTTCGGTGTAGGTCGTTCGCTCCAAGCTGG
GCTGTGTGCACGAACCCCCCGTTCAGCCCGACCGCTGCGCCTTATCCGGTAACTATCGTCTTGAGTCCAA
CCCGGTAAGACACGACTTATCGCCACTGGCAGCAGCCACTGGTAACAGGATTAGCAGAGCGAGGTATGTA
GGCGGTGCTACAGAGTTCTTGAAGTGGTGGCCTAACTACGGCTACACTAGAAGGACAGTATTTGGTATCT
GCGCTCTGCTGAAGCCAGTTACCTTCGGAAAAAGAGTTGGTAGCTCTTGATCCGGCAAACAAACCACCGC
TGGTAGCGGTGGTTTTTTTGTTTGCAAGCAGCAGATTACGCGCAGAAAAAAAGGATCTCAAGAAGATCCT
TTGATCTTTTCTACGGGGTCTGACGCTCAGTGGAACGAAAACTCACGTTAAGGGATTTTGGTCATGAGAT
TATCAAAAAGGATCTTCACCTAGATCCTTTTAAATTAAAAATGAAGTTTTAAATCAATCTAAAGTATATA
TGAGTAAACTTGGTCTGACAGTTACCAATGCTTAATCAGTGAGGCACCTATCTCAGCGATCTGTCTATTT
CGTTCATCCATAGTTGCCTGACTCCCCGTCGTGTAGATAACTACGATACGGGAGGGCTTACCATCTGGCC
CCAGTGCTGCAATGATACCGCGAGACCCACGCTCACCGGCTCCAGATTTATCAGCAATAAACCAGCCAGC
CGGAAGGGCCGAGCGCAGAAGTGGTCCTGCAACTTTATCCGCCTCCATCCAGTCTATTAATTGTTGCCGG
GAAGCTAGAGTAAGTAGTTCGCCAGTTAATAGTTTGCGCAACGTTGTTGCCATTGCTGCAGGCATCGTGG
TGTCACGCTCGTCGTTTGGTATGGCTTCATTCAGCTCCGGTTCCCAACGATCAAGGCGAGTTACATGATC
CCCCATGTTGTGCAAAAAAGCGGTTAGCTCCTTCGGTCCTCCGATCGTTGTCAGAAGTAAGTTGGCCGCA
GTGTTATCACTCATGGTTATGGCAGCACTGCATAATTCTCTTACTGTCATGCCATCCGTAAGATGCTTTT
CTGTGACTGGTGAGTACTCAACCAAGTCATTCTGAGAATAGTGTATGCGGCGACCGAGTTGCTCTTGCCC
GGCGTCAACACGGGATAATACCGCGCCACATAGCAGAACTTTAAAAGTGCTCATCATTGGAAAACGTTCT
TCGGGGCGAAAACTCTCAAGGATCTTACCGCTGTTGAGATCCAGTTCGATGTAACCCACTCGTGCACCCA
ACTGATCTTCAGCATCTTTTACTTTCACCAGCGTTTCTGGGTGAGCAAAAACAGGAAGGCAAAATGCCGC
AAAAAAGGGAATAAGGGCGACACGGAAATGTTGAATACTCATACTCTTCCTTTTTCAATATTATTGAAGC
ATTTATCAGGGTTATTGTCTCATGAGCGGATACATATTTGAATGTATTTAGAAAAATAAACAAATAGGGG
TTCCGCGCACATTTCCCCGAAAAGTGCCACCTGACGTCTAAGAAACCATTATTATCATGACATTAACCTA
TAAAAATAGGCGTATCACGAGGCCCTTTCGT
